>Addgene plasmid #81224 | pCALNL_Ch10 | depositor full sequence | sequence record 163294 | pCALNL_Ch10 sequence 6939 bps
GTCGACATTGATTATTGACTAGTTATTAATAGTAATCAATTACGGGGTCATTAGTTCATAGCCCATATAT
GGAGTTCCGCGTTACATAACTTACGGTAAATGGCCCGCCTGGCTGACCGCCCAACGACCCCCGCCCATTG
ACGTCAATAATGACGTATGTTCCCATAGTAACGCCAATAGGGACTTTCCATTGACGTCAATGGGTGGACT
ATTTACGGTAAACTGCCCACTTGGCAGTACATCAAGTGTATCATATGCCAAGTACGCCCCCTATTGACGT
CAATGACGGTAAATGGCCCGCCTGGCATTATGCCCAGTACATGACCTTATGGGACTTTCCTACTTGGCAG
TACATCTACGTATTAGTCATCGCTATTACCATGGGTCGAGGTGAGCCCCACGTTCTGCTTCACTCTCCCC
ATCTCCCCCCCCTCCCCACCCCCAATTTTGTATTTATTTATTTTTTAATTATTTTGTGCAGCGATGGGGG
CGGGGGGGGGGGGGGCGCGCGCCAGGCGGGGCGGGGCGGGGCGAGGGGCGGGGCGGGGCGAGGCGGAGAG
GTGCGGCGGCAGCCAATCAGAGCGGCGCGCTCCGAAAGTTTCCTTTTATGGCGAGGCGGCGGCGGCGGCG
GCCCTATAAAAAGCGAAGCGCGCGGCGGGCGGGAGTCGCTGCGTTGCCTTCGCCCCGTGCCCCGCTCCGC
GCCGCCTCGCGCCGCCCGCCCCGGCTCTGACTGACCGCGTTACTCCCACAGGTGAGCGGGCGGGACGGCC
CTTCTCCTCCGGGCTGTAATTAGCGCTTGGTTTAATGACGGCTCGTTTCTTTTCTGTGGCTGCGTGAAAG
CCTTAAAGGGCTCCGGGAGGGCCCTTTGTGCGGGGGGGAGCGGCTCGGGGGGTGCGTGCGTGTGTGTGTG
CGTGGGGAGCGCCGCGTGCGGCCCGCGCTGCCCGGCGGCTGTGAGCGCTGCGGGCGCGGCGCGGGGCTTT
GTGCGCTCCGCGTGTGCGCGAGGGGAGCGCGGCCGGGGGCGGTGCCCCGCGGTGCGGGGGGGCTGCGAGG
GGAACAAAGGCTGCGTGCGGGGTGTGTGCGTGGGGGGGTGAGCAGGGGGTGTGGGCGCGGCGGTCGGGCT
GTAACCCCCCCCTGCACCCCCCTCCCCGAGTTGCTGAGCACGGCCCGGCTTCGGGTGCGGGGCTCCGTGC
GGGGCGTGGCGCGGGGCTCGCCGTGCCGGGCGGGGGGTGGCGGCAGGTGGGGGTGCCGGGCGGGGCGGGG
CCGCCTCGGGCCGGGGAGGGCTCGGGGGAGGGGCGCGGCGGCCCCCGGAGCGCCGGCGGCTGTCGAGGCG
CGGCGAGCCGCAGCCATTGCCTTTTATGGTAATCGTGCGAGAGGGCGCAGGGACTTCCTTTGTCCCAAAT
CTGTGCGGAGCCGAAATCTGGGAGGCGCCGCCGCACCCCCTCTAGCGGGCGCGGGGCGAAGCGGTGCGGC
GCCGGCAGGAAGGAAATGGGCGGGGAGGGCCTTCGTGCGTCGCCGCGCCGCCGTCCCCTTCTCCCTCTCC
AGCCTCGGGGCTGTCCGCGGGGGGACGGCTGCCTTCGGGGGGGACGGGGCAGGGCGGGGTTCGGCTTCTG
GCGTGTGACCGGCGGCTCTAGAGCCTCTGCTAACCATGTTCATGCCTTCTTCTTTTTCCTACAGCTCCTG
GGCAACGTGCTGGTTATTGTGCTGTCTCATCATTTTGGCAAAGAATTGATTAATTCGAGCGAACGCGTCC
CCTCCCATCACAGGCCCTGAGGTTTAAGAGAAAACCATGGTTTTGTGGGCCAGGCCCATGACCCTTCTCC
TCTGGGAGTCGAGTCGGATTTGATCTGATCAAGAGACAGGATGAGGATCGTTTCGCATGATTGAACAAGA
TGGATTGCACGCAGGTTCTCCGGCCGCTTGGGTGGAGAGGCTATTCGGCTATGACTGGGCACAACAGACA
ATCGGCTGCTCTGATGCCGCCGTGTTCCGGCTGTCATCGCAGGGGCGCCCGGTTCTTTTTGTCAAGACCG
ACCTGTCCGGTGCCCTGAATGAACTGCAGGACGAGGCAGCGCGGCTATCGTGGCTGGCCACGACGGGCGT
TCCTTGCGCAGCTGTGCTCGACGTTGTCACTGAAGCGGGAAGGGACTGGCTGCTATTGGGCGAAGTGCCG
GGGCAGGATCTCCTGTCATCTCACCTTGCTCCTGCCGAGAAAGTATCCATCATGGCTGATGCAATGCGGC
GGCTGCATACGCTTGATCCGGCTACCTGCCCATTCGACCACCAAGCGAAACATCGCATCGAGCGAGCACG
TACTCGGATGGAAGCCGGTCTTGTCGATCAGGATGATCTGGACGAAGAGCATCAGGGGCTCGCGCCAGCC
GAACTGTTCGCCAGGCTCAAGGCGCGCATGCCCGACGGCGAGGATCTCGTCGTGACCCATGGCGATGCCT
GCTTGCCGAATATCATGGTGGAAAATGGCCGCTTTTCTGGATTCATCGACTGTGGCCGGCTGGGTGTGGC
GGACCGCTATCAGGACATAGCGTTGGCTACCCGTGATATTGCTGAAGAGCTTGGCGGCGAATGGGCTGAC
CGCTTCCTCGTGCTTTACGGTATCGCCGCTCCCGATTCGCAGCGCATCGCCTTCTATCGCCTTCTTGACG
AGTTCTTCTGAGCGGGACTCTGGGGTTCGAAATGACCGACCAAGCGACGCCCAACCTGCCATCACGAGAT
TTCGATTCCACCGCCGCCTTCTATGAAAGGTTGGGCTTCGGAATCGTTTTCCGGGACGCCGGCTGGATGA
TCCTCCAGCGCGGGGATCTCATGCTGGAGTTCTTCGCCCACCCCATCGATAACTTGTTTATTGCAGCTTA
TAATGGTTACAAATAAAGCAATAGCATCACAAATTTCACAAATAAAGCATTTTTTTCACTGCATTCTAGT
TGTGGTTTGTCCAAACTCATCAATGTATCTTATCATGTCTGGATCAAATCCGAACGCACCCCCTCCCATC
ACAGGCCCTGAGGTTTAAGAGAAAACCATGGTTTTGTGGGCCAGGCCCATGACCCTTCTCCTCTGGGCTC
GAGTCGCTCGGTACGATTTAAATTGAATTCTGCAGTCGACGGTACCGCGGGCCCGGGATCCACCGGTCGC
CACCATGGTGAGCAAGGGCGAGGAGCTGTTCACCGGGGTGGTGCCCATCCTGGTCGAGCTGGACGGCGAC
GTAAACGGCCACAAGTTCAGCGTGTCCGGCGAGGGCGAGGGCGATGCCACCTACGGCAAGCTGACCCTGA
AGTTCATCTGCACCACCGGCAAGCTGCCCGTGCCCTGGCCCACCCTCGTGACCACCCTGACCTACGGCGT
GCAGTGCTTCAGCCGCTACCCCGACCACATGAAGCAGCACGACTTCTTCAAGTCCGCCATGCCCGAAGGC
TACGTCCAGGAGCGCACCATCTTCTTCAAGGACGACGGCAACTACAAGACCCGCGCCGAGGTGAAGTTCG
AGGGCGACACCCTGGTGAACCGCATCGAGCTGAAGGGCATCGACTTCAAGGAGGACGGCAACATCCTGGG
GCACAAGCTGGAGTACAACTACAACAGCCACAACGTCTATATCATGGCCGACAAGCAGAAGAACGGCATC
AAGGTGAACTTCAAGATCCGCCACAACATCGAGGACGGCAGCGTGCAGCTCGCCGACCACTACCAGCAGA
ACACCCCCATCGGCGACGGCCCCGTGCTGCTGCCCGACAACCACTACCTGAGCACCCAGTCCGCCCTGAG
CAAAGACCCCAACGAGAAGCGCGATCACATGGTCCTGCTGGAGTTCGTGACCGCCGCCGGGATCACTCTC
GGCATGGACGAGCTGTACAAGTAAAGCGGCCGCACTCCTCAGGTGCAGGCTGCCTATCAGAAGGTGGTGG
CTGGTGTGGCCAATGCCCTGGCTCACAAATACCACTGAGATCTTTTTCCCTCTGCCAAAAATTATGGGGA
CATCATGAAGCCCCTTGAGCATCTGACTTCTGGCTAATAAAGGAAATTTATTTTCATTGCAATAGTGTGT
TGGAATTTTTTGTGTCTCTCACTCGGAAGGACATATGGGAGGGCAAATCATTTAAAACATCAGAATGAGT
ATTTGGTTTAGAGTTTGGCAACATATGCCCATATGCTGGCTGCCATGAACAAAGGTTGGCTATAAAGAGG
TCATCAGTATATGAAACAGCCCCCTGCTGTCCATTCCTTATTCCATAGAAAAGCCTTGACTTGAGGTTAG
ATTTTTTTTATATTTTGTTTTGTGTTATTTTTTTCTTTAACATCCCTAAAATTTTCCTTACATGTTTTAC
TAGCCAGATTTTTCCTCCTCTCCTGACTACTCCCAGTCATAGCTGTCCCTCTTCTCTTATGAAGATCCCT
CGACCTGCAGCCCAAGCTTGGCGTAATCATGGTCATAGCTGTTTCCTGTGTGAAATTGTTATCCGCTCAC
AATTCCACACAACATACGAGCCGGAAGCATAAAGTGTAAAGCCTGGGGTGCCTAATGAGTGAGCTAACTC
ACATTAATTGCGTTGCGCTCACTGCCCGCTTTCCAGTCGGGAAACCTGTCGTGCCAGCGGATCCGCATCT
CAATTAGTCAGCAACCATAGTCCCGCCCCTAACTCCGCCCATCCCGCCCCTAACTCCGCCCAGTTCCGCC
CATTCTCCGCCCCATGGCTGACTAATTTTTTTTATTTATGCAGAGGCCGAGGCCGCCTCGGCCTCTGAGC
TATTCCAGAAGTAGTGAGGAGGCTTTTTTGGAGGCCTAGGCTTTTGCAAAAAGCTAACTTGTTTATTGCA
GCTTATAATGGTTACAAATAAAGCAATAGCATCACAAATTTCACAAATAAAGCATTTTTTTCACTGCATT
CTAGTTGTGGTTTGTCCAAACTCATCAATGTATCTTATCATGTCTGGATCCGCTGCATTAATGAATCGGC
CAACGCGCGGGGAGAGGCGGTTTGCGTATTGGGCGCTCTTCCGCTTCCTCGCTCACTGACTCGCTGCGCT
CGGTCGTTCGGCTGCGGCGAGCGGTATCAGCTCACTCAAAGGCGGTAATACGGTTATCCACAGAATCAGG
GGATAACGCAGGAAAGAACATGTGAGCAAAAGGCCAGCAAAAGGCCAGGAACCGTAAAAAGGCCGCGTTG
CTGGCGTTTTTCCATAGGCTCCGCCCCCCTGACGAGCATCACAAAAATCGACGCTCAAGTCAGAGGTGGC
GAAACCCGACAGGACTATAAAGATACCAGGCGTTTCCCCCTGGAAGCTCCCTCGTGCGCTCTCCTGTTCC
GACCCTGCCGCTTACCGGATACCTGTCCGCCTTTCTCCCTTCGGGAAGCGTGGCGCTTTCTCAATGCTCA
CGCTGTAGGTATCTCAGTTCGGTGTAGGTCGTTCGCTCCAAGCTGGGCTGTGTGCACGAACCCCCCGTTC
AGCCCGACCGCTGCGCCTTATCCGGTAACTATCGTCTTGAGTCCAACCCGGTAAGACACGACTTATCGCC
ACTGGCAGCAGCCACTGGTAACAGGATTAGCAGAGCGAGGTATGTAGGCGGTGCTACAGAGTTCTTGAAG
TGGTGGCCTAACTACGGCTACACTAGAAGGACAGTATTTGGTATCTGCGCTCTGCTGAAGCCAGTTACCT
TCGGAAAAAGAGTTGGTAGCTCTTGATCCGGCAAACAAACCACCGCTGGTAGCGGTGGTTTTTTTGTTTG
CAAGCAGCAGATTACGCGCAGAAAAAAAGGATCTCAAGAAGATCCTTTGATCTTTTCTACGGGGTCTGAC
GCTCAGTGGAACGAAAACTCACGTTAAGGGATTTTGGTCATGAGATTATCAAAAAGGATCTTCACCTAGA
TCCTTTTAAATTAAAAATGAAGTTTTAAATCAATCTAAAGTATATATGAGTAAACTTGGTCTGACAGTTA
CCAATGCTTAATCAGTGAGGCACCTATCTCAGCGATCTGTCTATTTCGTTCATCCATAGTTGCCTGACTC
CCCGTCGTGTAGATAACTACGATACGGGAGGGCTTACCATCTGGCCCCAGTGCTGCAATGATACCGCGAG
ACCCACGCTCACCGGCTCCAGATTTATCAGCAATAAACCAGCCAGCCGGAAGGGCCGAGCGCAGAAGTGG
TCCTGCAACTTTATCCGCCTCCATCCAGTCTATTAATTGTTGCCGGGAAGCTAGAGTAAGTAGTTCGCCA
GTTAATAGTTTGCGCAACGTTGTTGCCATTGCTACAGGCATCGTGGTGTCACGCTCGTCGTTTGGTATGG
CTTCATTCAGCTCCGGTTCCCAACGATCAAGGCGAGTTACATGATCCCCCATGTTGTGCAAAAAAGCGGT
TAGCTCCTTCGGTCCTCCGATCGTTGTCAGAAGTAAGTTGGCCGCAGTGTTATCACTCATGGTTATGGCA
GCACTGCATAATTCTCTTACTGTCATGCCATCCGTAAGATGCTTTTCTGTGACTGGTGAGTACTCAACCA
AGTCATTCTGAGAATAGTGTATGCGGCGACCGAGTTGCTCTTGCCCGGCGTCAATACGGGATAATACCGC
GCCACATAGCAGAACTTTAAAAGTGCTCATCATTGGAAAACGTTCTTCGGGGCGAAAACTCTCAAGGATC
TTACCGCTGTTGAGATCCAGTTCGATGTAACCCACTCGTGCACCCAACTGATCTTCAGCATCTTTTACTT
TCACCAGCGTTTCTGGGTGAGCAAAAACAGGAAGGCAAAATGCCGCAAAAAAGGGAATAAGGGCGACACG
GAAATGTTGAATACTCATACTCTTCCTTTTTCAATATTATTGAAGCATTTATCAGGGTTATTGTCTCATG
AGCGGATACATATTTGAATGTATTTAGAAAAATAAACAAATAGGGGTTCCGCGCACATTTCCCCGAAAAG
TGCCACCTG
Features (pLannotate 1.2.2; 21 found; start..end, strand, type, name):
      4..383     +  enhancer       CMV enhancer: human cytomegalovirus immediate early enhancer
    386..661     +  promoter       chicken β-actin promoter: No description available
    662..1674    +  intron         chimeric intron: chimera between introns from chicken β-actin and rabbit β-globin
   1877..2671    +  CDS            NeoR/KanR: aminoglycoside phosphotransferase from Tn5; aph(3')-II (or nptII); confers resistance to neomycin, kanamycin, and G418 (Geneticin®)
   2692..2844    +  CDS            ble (fragment): BLE_KLEPN - Experimental evidence at protein level: Swiss-Prot protein existence level 1. Binding protein with a strong affinity to the bleomycin family of antibiotics. Binds to CL990; an antimitotic-antibiotic compound. From Klebsiella pneumoniae.
   2851..2985    +  polyA_signal   SV40 poly(A) signal: SV40 polyadenylation signal
   3105..3141    +  misc_feature   MCS (fragment): multiple cloning site
   3155..3874    +  CDS            EGFP: the original enhanced GFP (Yang et al., 1996) mammalian codon-optimized
   3884..3955    +  CDS            HBB (fragment): HBB_PONPY - Experimental evidence at transcript level: Swiss-Prot protein existence level 2. Involved in oxygen transport from the lung to the various peripheral tissues. From Pongo pygmaeus (Bornean orangutan).
   4026..4081    +  polyA_signal   β-globin poly(A) signal: rabbit β-globin polyadenylation signal (Gil and Proudfoot, 1987)
   4466..4482    -  protein_bind   lac operator: The lac repressor binds to the lac operator to inhibit transcription in E. coli. This inhibition can be relieved by adding lactose or isopropyl-β-D-thiogalactopyranoside (IPTG). lac repressor encoded by lacI
   4490..4520    -  promoter       lac promoter: promoter for the E. coli lac operon
   4535..4556    -  protein_bind   CAP binding site: CAP binding activates transcription in the presence of cAMP. E. coli catabolite activator protein
   4569..4608    -  CDS            lacI (fragment): lac repressor; lacI; The lac repressor binds to the lac operator to inhibit transcription in E. coli. This inhibition can be relieved by adding lactose or isopropyl-β-D-thiogalactopyranoside (IPTG).
   4615..4637    +  promoter       SV40 promoter (fragment): SV40 enhancer and early promoter
   4661..4796    +  rep_origin     SV40 ori: SV40 origin of replication
   4816..4950    +  polyA_signal   SV40 poly(A) signal: SV40 polyadenylation signal
   4952..5006    -  CDS            lacI (fragment): lac repressor; lacI; The lac repressor binds to the lac operator to inhibit transcription in E. coli. This inhibition can be relieved by adding lactose or isopropyl-β-D-thiogalactopyranoside (IPTG).
   5189..5777    -  rep_origin     ori: high-copy-number ColE1/pMB1/pBR322/pUC origin of replication
   5948..6808    -  CDS            AmpR: β-lactamase; bla; confers resistance to ampicillin, carbenicillin, and related antibiotics
   6809..6913    -  promoter       AmpR promoter: bla
