[The description below was written by a language model from this plasmid's Addgene catalogue record and pLannotate feature annotations shown in this document.]
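Description:
pCALNL_Ch10 is a mammalian expression reporter plasmid of about 6.9 kb built on the pCALNL backbone. It is designed to read out site-specific recombination by a programmable Cas9–serine recombinase fusion. It is propagated in E. coli at high copy from a ColE1/pUC-type origin, with ampicillin selection provided by β-lactamase under its own promoter. The backbone also carries an SV40 origin of replication, remnants of lac regulatory elements and a second SV40 polyadenylation signal.

The reporter unit is driven by the composite CAG-type promoter (recorded as pCBa), which consists of the CMV immediate-early enhancer, the chicken β-actin promoter and a chimeric β-actin/β-globin intron. Immediately downstream is a neomycin/kanamycin phosphotransferase gene, which gives G418 resistance in mammalian cells. This is followed by a bleomycin-resistance gene fragment and an SV40 poly(A) signal, which together act as a transcriptional stop cassette. EGFP lies beyond this cassette and is terminated by rabbit β-globin 3′ sequence and its poly(A) signal, so it is not expressed from the intact plasmid.

According to the record, the Neo cassette is flanked by two synthetic target sites, which are not annotated in the feature table. Each site consists of a gix pseudo-site bracketed by Cas9 guide RNA binding sites and PAMs, and matches a sequence in the PCDH15 locus on human chromosome 10. When guide RNAs bring the recombinase fusion to both sites, recombination between them deletes the Neo-stop cassette and places EGFP directly under the promoter. EGFP fluorescence in transfected cells therefore indicates recombinase activity on this genomic-like target sequence.
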