Addgene plasmid #81224: pCALNL_Ch10
Purpose: pCALNL reporter contains two target sites consisting of PAM Cas9 site-gix psuedo site-Cas9 site-PAM that match region in PCDH15 locus on chromosome 10
Depositing lab: David Liu. Depositing organization: Harvard University. Publication: A programmable Cas9-serine recombinase fusion protein that operates on DNA sequences in mammalian cells. Chaikind B, Bessen JL, Thompson DB, Hu JH, Liu DR. Nucleic Acids Res. 2016 Aug 11. pii: gkw707. 10.1093/nar/gkw707 PubMed 27515511.
Backbone
  Vector backbone: pCALNL
  Backbone size w/o insert (bp): 6900
  Total vector size (bp): 6900
  Vector type: Mammalian Expression
  Selectable markers: Neomycin (select with G418)
Growth in bacteria
  Bacterial resistance: Ampicillin, 100 μg/mL
  Growth temperature: 37°C
  Growth strain: DH5alpha
  Copy number: High Copy
Gene/Insert
  Gene/Insert name: gix-Neo-gix deletion cassette upstream of EGFP
  Species: Synthetic
  Insert size (bp): 2000
  Promoter: pCBa
  Cloning method: Unknown
  Sequencing primers: 5′ GCCTTCTTCTTTTTCCTACAGC; 3′ CGCATCGAGCGAGCAC
Terms and licenses: Academic/Nonprofit Terms; Industry Terms: Not Available to Industry
How to cite: pCALNL_Ch10 was a gift from David Liu (Addgene plasmid # 81224 ; http://n2t.net/addgene:81224 ; RRID:Addgene_81224)
