>Addgene plasmid #81224 | pCALNL_Ch10 | addgene partial sequence | sequence record 163292 | EGFP-N 5'-CGTCGCCGTCCAGCTCGACCAG-3'
GCTCCTCGCCCTTGCTCACCATGGTGGCGACCGGTGGATCCCGGGCCCGCGGTACCGTCGACTGCAGAAT
TCAATTTAAATCGTACCGAGCGACTCGAGCCCAGAGGAGAAGGGTCATGGGCCTGGCCCACAAAACCATG
GTTTTCTCTTAAACCTCAGGGCCTGTGATGGGAGGGGGTGCGTTCGGATTTGATCCAGACATGATAAGAT
ACATTGATGAGTTTGGACAAACCACAACTAGAATGCAGTGAAAAAAATGCTTTATTTGTGAAATTTGTGA
TGCTATTGCTTTATTTGTAACCATTATAAGCTGCAATAAACAAGTTATCGATGGGGTGGGCGAAGAACTC
CAGCATGAGATCCCCGCGCTGGAGGATCATCCAGCCGGCGTCCCGGAAAACGATTCCGAAGCCCAACCTT
TCATAGAAGGCGGCGGTGGAATCGAAATCTCGTGATGGCAGGTTGGGCGTCGCTTGGTCGGTCATTTCGA
ACCCCAGAGTCCCGCTCAGAAGAACTCGTCAAGAAGGCGATAGAAGGCGATGCGCTGCGAATCGGGAGCG
GCGATACCGTAAAGCACGAGGAAGCGGTCAGCCCATTCGCCGCCAAGCTCTTCAGCAATATCACGGGTAG
CCAACGCTATGTCCTGATAGCGGTCCGCCACACCCAGCCGGCCACAGTCGATGAATCCAGAAAAGCGGCC
ATTTTCCACCATGATATTCGGCAAGCAGGCATCGCCATGGGTCACGACGAGATCCTCGCCGTCGGGCATG
CGCGC
