>Addgene plasmid #81224 | pCALNL_Ch10 | addgene partial sequence | sequence record 163293 | Neo-R 5'-GCCCAGTCATAGCCGAATAG-3'
TGCGTGCAATCCATCTTGTTCAATCATGCGAAACGATCCTCATCCTGTCTCTTGATCAGATCAAATCCGA
CTCGACTCCCAGAGGAGAAGGGTCATGGGCCTGGCCCACAAAACCATGGTTTTCTCTTAAACCTCAGGGC
CTGTGATGGGAGGGGACGCGTTCGCTCGAATTAATCAATTCTTTGCCAAAATGATGAGACAGCACAATAA
CCAGCACGTTGCCCAGGAGCTGTAGGAAAAAGAAGAAGGCATGAACATGGTTAGCAGAGGCTCTAGAGCC
GCCGGTCACACGCCAGAAGCCGAACCCCGCCCTGCCCCGTCCCCCCCGAAGGCAGCCGTCCCCCCGCGGA
CAGCCCCGAGGCTGGAGAGGGAGAAGGGGACGGCGGCGCGGCGACGCACGAAGGCCCTCCCCGCCCATTT
CCTTCCTGCCGGCGCCGCACCGCTTCGCCCCGCGCCCGCTAGAGGGGGTGCGGCGGCGCCTCCCAGATTT
CGGCTCCGCACAGATTTGGGACAAAGGAAGTCCCTGCGCCCTCTCGCACGATTACCATAAAAGGCAATGG
CTGCGGCTCGCCGCGCCTCGACAGCCGCCGGCGCTCCGGGGGCCGCCGCG
